Addgene plasmid #45977: pGEX-parkin W403A-C431S
Depositing lab: Kalle Gehring. Depositing organization: McGill University. Publication: Structure of Parkin Reveals Mechanisms for Ubiquitin Ligase Activation. Trempe JF, Sauve V, Grenier K, Seirafi M, Tang MY, Menade M, Al-Abdul-Wahid S, Krett J, Wong K, Kozlov G, Nagar B, Fon EA, Gehring K. Science. 2013 May 9. 10.1126/science.1237908 PubMed 23661642.
Backbone
  Vector backbone: pGEX-6P-1
  Backbone manufacturer: Amersham
  Backbone size w/o insert (bp): 4966
  Total vector size (bp): 6364
  Vector type: Bacterial Expression
Growth in bacteria
  Bacterial resistance: Ampicillin, 100 μg/mL
  Growth temperature: 37°C
  Growth strain: DH5alpha
  Copy number: Low Copy
Gene/Insert
  Gene/Insert name: Parkin W403A-C431S (alt name: PARK2)
  Species: R. norvegicus (rat)
  Insert size (bp): 1398
  Mutation: Codon usage optimized for E.coli expression. Double mutation W403A-C431S
  Entrez Gene: Prkn (a.k.a. Park, Park2)
  Promoter: tac
  Tag / fusion protein: GST (N terminal on backbone)
  Cloning method: Restriction Enzyme; 5′ cloning site BamHI (not destroyed); 3′ cloning site XhoI (not destroyed)
  Sequencing primers: 5′ PGEXF; 3′ PGEXR
Resource information
  A portion of this plasmid was derived from a plasmid made by: Jean-François Trempe performed mutagenesis from codon optimized C431S parkin in pGEX-6P-1.
Terms and licenses: Academic/Nonprofit Terms; Industry Terms: Not Available to Industry
How to cite: pGEX-parkin W403A-C431S was a gift from Kalle Gehring (Addgene plasmid # 45977 ; http://n2t.net/addgene:45977 ; RRID:Addgene_45977)
