[The description below was written by a language model from this plasmid's Addgene catalogue record and pLannotate feature annotations shown in this document.]
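Description:
pGEX-parkin W403A-C431S is a 6,364 bp bacterial expression plasmid built on the pGEX-6P-1 backbone for producing a mutant rat parkin protein as a GST fusion in E. coli. It replicates from a ColE1/pMB1-type origin and is selected with ampicillin through the bla (AmpR) gene. The catalogue entry lists it as low copy, whereas the automated annotation labels the origin generically as high-copy, and only fragments of rop and the bom region are detected. The backbone also carries lacI under the lacIq promoter, which supplies abundant lac repressor, along with residual lac promoter/operator and lacZα sequences typical of the pGEX series.

The expression cassette consists of the strong hybrid tac promoter followed by a lac operator, so transcription is repressed by LacI and induced with IPTG. This drives Schistosoma japonicum glutathione S-transferase fused in frame to the N terminus of the parkin (Prkn/Park2) coding sequence. The roughly 1.4 kb insert sits between BamHI and XhoI sites that remain intact. The parkin sequence has been codon-optimised for E. coli and carries two substitutions, W403A and C431S, with W403A added by mutagenesis of an existing codon-optimised C431S construct in the same vector.

The GST tag allows affinity purification on glutathione resin. The pGEX-6P series normally places a protease cleavage site between GST and the insert, although that linker is not annotated in the feature table. The associated publication concerns the structure of parkin and the mechanisms of its ubiquitin ligase activation, so the plasmid is suited to producing recombinant mutant protein for biochemical and structural studies. The record does not itself state the functional effect of each mutation.
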