Features (pLannotate 1.2.2; 17 found; start..end, strand, type, name):
      6..107     -  CDS            yciV (fragment): RNAAM_ECOLI - Also known as trpH From Escherichia coli (strain K12).
    183..211     +  promoter       tac promoter: strong E. coli promoter; hybrid between the trp and lac UV5 promoters
    219..235     +  protein_bind   lac operator: The lac repressor binds to the lac operator to inhibit transcription in E. coli. This inhibition can be relieved by adding lactose or isopropyl-β-D-thiogalactopyranoside (IPTG). lac repressor encoded by lacI
    258..911     +  CDS            GST26_SCHJA: Experimental evidence at protein level: Swiss-Prot protein existence level 1. GST isoenzymes appear to play a central role in the parasite detoxification system. Other functions are also suspected including a role in increasing the solubility of haematin in the parasite gut. From Schistosoma japonicum (Blood fluke).
    951..2345    +  CDS            Prkn: PRKN_RAT - Also known as Park2 From Rattus norvegicus (Rat).
   2381..2420    +  CDS            rop (fragment): Rop protein, which maintains plasmids at low copy number; rop
   2522..2562    +  misc_feature   bom (fragment): basis of mobility region from pBR322
   2667..2771    +  promoter       AmpR promoter: bla
   2772..3632    +  CDS            AmpR: β-lactamase; bla; confers resistance to ampicillin, carbenicillin, and related antibiotics
   3803..4391    +  rep_origin     ori: high-copy-number ColE1/pMB1/pBR322/pUC origin of replication
   4577..4628    -  misc_feature   bom (fragment): basis of mobility region from pBR322
   4635..4712    +  promoter       lacIq promoter: lacI (mutant); In the lacIq allele, a single base change in the promoter boosts expression of the lacI gene about 10-fold.
   4713..5795    +  CDS            lacI: lac repressor; lacI; The lac repressor binds to the lac operator to inhibit transcription in E. coli. This inhibition can be relieved by adding lactose or isopropyl-β-D-thiogalactopyranoside (IPTG).
   5808..5829    +  protein_bind   CAP binding site: CAP binding activates transcription in the presence of cAMP. E. coli catabolite activator protein
   5844..5874    +  promoter       lac promoter: promoter for the E. coli lac operon
   5882..5898    +  protein_bind   lac operator: The lac repressor binds to the lac operator to inhibit transcription in E. coli. This inhibition can be relieved by adding lactose or isopropyl-β-D-thiogalactopyranoside (IPTG). lac repressor encoded by lacI
   5918..6091    +  CDS            lacZα: LacZα fragment of β-galactosidase; lacZ fragment
>Addgene plasmid #45977 | pGEX-parkin W403A-C431S | depositor full sequence | sequence record 64632 | pGEX-parkin W403A-C431S sequence 6364 bps
ACGTTATCGACTGCACGGTGCACCAATGCTTCTGGCGTCAGGCAGCCATCGGAAGCTGTGGTATGGCTGT
GCAGGTCGTAAATCACTGCATAATTCGTGTCGCTCAAGGCGCACTCCCGTTCTGGATAATGTTTTTTGCG
CCGACATCATAACGGTTCTGGCAAATATTCTGAAATGAGCTGTTGACAATTAATCATCGGCTCGTATAAT
GTGTGGAATTGTGAGCGGATAACAATTTCACACAGGAAACAGTATTCATGTCCCCTATACTAGGTTATTG
GAAAATTAAGGGCCTTGTGCAACCCACTCGACTTCTTTTGGAATATCTTGAAGAAAAATATGAAGAGCAT
TTGTATGAGCGCGATGAAGGTGATAAATGGCGAAACAAAAAGTTTGAATTGGGTTTGGAGTTTCCCAATC
TTCCTTATTATATTGATGGTGATGTTAAATTAACACAGTCTATGGCCATCATACGTTATATAGCTGACAA
GCACAACATGTTGGGTGGTTGTCCAAAAGAGCGTGCAGAGATTTCAATGCTTGAAGGAGCGGTTTTGGAT
ATTAGATACGGTGTTTCGAGAATTGCATATAGTAAAGACTTTGAAACTCTCAAAGTTGATTTTCTTAGCA
AGCTACCTGAAATGCTGAAAATGTTCGAAGATCGTTTATGTCATAAAACATATTTAAATGGTGATCATGT
AACCCATCCTGACTTCATGTTGTATGACGCTCTTGATGTTGTTTTATACATGGACCCAATGTGCCTGGAT
GCGTTCCCAAAATTAGTTTGTTTTAAAAAACGTATTGAAGCTATCCCACAAATTGATAAGTACTTGAAAT
CCAGCAAGTATATAGCATGGCCTTTGCAGGGCTGGCAAGCCACGTTTGGTGGTGGCGACCATCCTCCAAA
ATCGGATCTGGAAGTTCTGTTCCAGGGGCCCCTGGGATCCATGATCGTTTTCGTTCGTTTCAACTCTTCT
TACGGTTTCCCGGTTGAAGTTGACTCTGACACCTCTATCTTCCAGCTGAAAGAAGTTGTTGCGAAACGTC
AGGGTGTTCCGGCGGACCAGCTGCGTGTTATCTTCGCGGGTAAAGAACTGCAGAACCACCTGACCGTTCA
GAACTGCGACCTGGAACAGCAGTCTATCGTTCACATCGTTCAGCGTCCGCAGCGTAAATCTCACGAAACC
AACGCGTCTGGTGGTGACAAACCGCAGTCTACCCCGGAAGGTTCTATCTGGGAACCGCGTTCTCTGACCC
GTGTTGACCTGTCTTCTCACATCCTGCCGGCGGACTCTGTTGGTCTGGCGGTTATCCTGGACACCGACTC
TAAATCTGACTCTGAAGCGGCGCGTGGTCCGGCGGCGAAACCGACCTACCACTCTTTCTTCGTTTACTGC
AAAGGTCCGTGCCACAAAGTTCAGCCGGGTAAACTGCGTGTTCAGTGCGGTACCTGCCGTCAGGCGACCC
TGACCCTGGCGCAGGGTCCGTCTTGCTGGGACGACGTTCTGATCCCGAACCGTATGTCTGGTGAATGCCA
GTCTCCGGACTGCCCGGGTACCCGTGCGGAATTCTTCTTCAAATGCGGTGCGCACCCGACCTCTGACAAA
GACACCTCTGTTGCGCTGAACCTGATCACCAACAACTCTCGTTCTATCCCGTGCATCGCGTGCACCGACG
TTCGTAACCCGGTTCTGGTTTTCCAGTGCAACCACCGTCACGTTATCTGCCTGGACTGCTTCCACCTGTA
CTGCGTTACCCGTCTGAACGACCGTCAGTTCGTTCACGACGCGCAGCTGGGTTACTCTCTGCCGTGCGTT
GCGGGTTGCCCGAACTCTCTGATCAAAGAACTGCACCACTTCCGTATCCTGGGTGAAGAACAGTACAACC
GTTACCAGCAGTACGGTGCGGAAGAATGCGTTCTGCAGATGGGTGGTGTTCTGTGCCCGCGTCCGGGTTG
CGGTGCGGGTCTGCTGCCGGAACAGGGTCAGCGTAAAGTTACCTGCGAAGGTGGTAACGGTCTGGGTTGC
GGTTTCGTTTTCTGCCGTGACTGCAAAGAAGCGTACCACGAAGGTGAATGCGACTCTATGTTCGAAGCGT
CTGGTGCGACCTCTCAGGCGTACCGTGTTGACCAGCGTGCGGCGGAACAGGCGCGTGCGGAAGAAGCGTC
TAAAGAAACCATCAAAAAAACCACCAAACCGTGCCCGCGTTGCAACGTTCCGATCGAAAAAAACGGTGGT
AGCATGCACATGAAATGCCCGCAGCCGCAGTGCAAACTGGAATGGTGCTGGAACTGCGGTTGCGAATGGA
ACCGTGCGTGCATGGGTGACCACTGGTTCGACGTTTAGCTCGAGCGGCCGCATCGTGACTGACTGACGAT
CTGCCTCGCGCGTTTCGGTGATGACGGTGAAAACCTCTGACACATGCAGCTCCCGGAGACGGTCACAGCT
TGTCTGTAAGCGGATGCCGGGAGCAGACAAGCCCGTCAGGGCGCGTCAGCGGGTGTTGGCGGGTGTCGGG
GCGCAGCCATGACCCAGTCACGTAGCGATAGCGGAGTGTATAATTCTTGAAGACGAAAGGGCCTCGTGAT
ACGCCTATTTTTATAGGTTAATGTCATGATAATAATGGTTTCTTAGACGTCAGGTGGCACTTTTCGGGGA
AATGTGCGCGGAACCCCTATTTGTTTATTTTTCTAAATACATTCAAATATGTATCCGCTCATGAGACAAT
AACCCTGATAAATGCTTCAATAATATTGAAAAAGGAAGAGTATGAGTATTCAACATTTCCGTGTCGCCCT
TATTCCCTTTTTTGCGGCATTTTGCCTTCCTGTTTTTGCTCACCCAGAAACGCTGGTGAAAGTAAAAGAT
GCTGAAGATCAGTTGGGTGCACGAGTGGGTTACATCGAACTGGATCTCAACAGCGGTAAGATCCTTGAGA
GTTTTCGCCCCGAAGAACGTTTTCCAATGATGAGCACTTTTAAAGTTCTGCTATGTGGCGCGGTATTATC
CCGTGTTGACGCCGGGCAAGAGCAACTCGGTCGCCGCATACACTATTCTCAGAATGACTTGGTTGAGTAC
TCACCAGTCACAGAAAAGCATCTTACGGATGGCATGACAGTAAGAGAATTATGCAGTGCTGCCATAACCA
TGAGTGATAACACTGCGGCCAACTTACTTCTGACAACGATCGGAGGACCGAAGGAGCTAACCGCTTTTTT
GCACAACATGGGGGATCATGTAACTCGCCTTGATCGTTGGGAACCGGAGCTGAATGAAGCCATACCAAAC
GACGAGCGTGACACCACGATGCCTGCAGCAATGGCAACAACGTTGCGCAAACTATTAACTGGCGAACTAC
TTACTCTAGCTTCCCGGCAACAATTAATAGACTGGATGGAGGCGGATAAAGTTGCAGGACCACTTCTGCG
CTCGGCCCTTCCGGCTGGCTGGTTTATTGCTGATAAATCTGGAGCCGGTGAGCGTGGGTCTCGCGGTATC
ATTGCAGCACTGGGGCCAGATGGTAAGCCCTCCCGTATCGTAGTTATCTACACGACGGGGAGTCAGGCAA
CTATGGATGAACGAAATAGACAGATCGCTGAGATAGGTGCCTCACTGATTAAGCATTGGTAACTGTCAGA
CCAAGTTTACTCATATATACTTTAGATTGATTTAAAACTTCATTTTTAATTTAAAAGGATCTAGGTGAAG
ATCCTTTTTGATAATCTCATGACCAAAATCCCTTAACGTGAGTTTTCGTTCCACTGAGCGTCAGACCCCG
TAGAAAAGATCAAAGGATCTTCTTGAGATCCTTTTTTTCTGCGCGTAATCTGCTGCTTGCAAACAAAAAA
ACCACCGCTACCAGCGGTGGTTTGTTTGCCGGATCAAGAGCTACCAACTCTTTTTCCGAAGGTAACTGGC
TTCAGCAGAGCGCAGATACCAAATACTGTCCTTCTAGTGTAGCCGTAGTTAGGCCACCACTTCAAGAACT
CTGTAGCACCGCCTACATACCTCGCTCTGCTAATCCTGTTACCAGTGGCTGCTGCCAGTGGCGATAAGTC
GTGTCTTACCGGGTTGGACTCAAGACGATAGTTACCGGATAAGGCGCAGCGGTCGGGCTGAACGGGGGGT
TCGTGCACACAGCCCAGCTTGGAGCGAACGACCTACACCGAACTGAGATACCTACAGCGTGAGCTATGAG
AAAGCGCCACGCTTCCCGAAGGGAGAAAGGCGGACAGGTATCCGGTAAGCGGCAGGGTCGGAACAGGAGA
GCGCACGAGGGAGCTTCCAGGGGGAAACGCCTGGTATCTTTATAGTCCTGTCGGGTTTCGCCACCTCTGA
CTTGAGCGTCGATTTTTGTGATGCTCGTCAGGGGGGCGGAGCCTATGGAAAAACGCCAGCAACGCGGCCT
TTTTACGGTTCCTGGCCTTTTGCTGGCCTTTTGCTCACATGTTCTTTCCTGCGTTATCCCCTGATTCTGT
GGATAACCGTATTACCGCCTTTGAGTGAGCTGATACCGCTCGCCGCAGCCGAACGACCGAGCGCAGCGAG
TCAGTGAGCGAGGAAGCGGAAGAGCGCCTGATGCGGTATTTTCTCCTTACGCATCTGTGCGGTATTTCAC
ACCGCATAAATTCCGACACCATCGAATGGTGCAAAACCTTTCGCGGTATGGCATGATAGCGCCCGGAAGA
GAGTCAATTCAGGGTGGTGAATGTGAAACCAGTAACGTTATACGATGTCGCAGAGTATGCCGGTGTCTCT
TATCAGACCGTTTCCCGCGTGGTGAACCAGGCCAGCCACGTTTCTGCGAAAACGCGGGAAAAAGTGGAAG
CGGCGATGGCGGAGCTGAATTACATTCCCAACCGCGTGGCACAACAACTGGCGGGCAAACAGTCGTTGCT
GATTGGCGTTGCCACCTCCAGTCTGGCCCTGCACGCGCCGTCGCAAATTGTCGCGGCGATTAAATCTCGC
GCCGATCAACTGGGTGCCAGCGTGGTGGTGTCGATGGTAGAACGAAGCGGCGTCGAAGCCTGTAAAGCGG
CGGTGCACAATCTTCTCGCGCAACGCGTCAGTGGGCTGATCATTAACTATCCGCTGGATGACCAGGATGC
CATTGCTGTGGAAGCTGCCTGCACTAATGTTCCGGCGTTATTTCTTGATGTCTCTGACCAGACACCCATC
AACAGTATTATTTTCTCCCATGAAGACGGTACGCGACTGGGCGTGGAGCATCTGGTCGCATTGGGTCACC
AGCAAATCGCGCTGTTAGCGGGCCCATTAAGTTCTGTCTCGGCGCGTCTGCGTCTGGCTGGCTGGCATAA
ATATCTCACTCGCAATCAAATTCAGCCGATAGCGGAACGGGAAGGCGACTGGAGTGCCATGTCCGGTTTT
CAACAAACCATGCAAATGCTGAATGAGGGCATCGTTCCCACTGCGATGCTGGTTGCCAACGATCAGATGG
CGCTGGGCGCAATGCGCGCCATTACCGAGTCCGGGCTGCGCGTTGGTGCGGATATCTCGGTAGTGGGATA
CGACGATACCGAAGACAGCTCATGTTATATCCCGCCGTCAACCACCATCAAACAGGATTTTCGCCTGCTG
GGGCAAACCAGCGTGGACCGCTTGCTGCAACTCTCTCAGGGCCAGGCGGTGAAGGGCAATCAGCTGTTGC
CCGTCTCACTGGTGAAAAGAAAAACCACCCTGGCGCCCAATACGCAAACCGCCTCTCCCCGCGCGTTGGC
CGATTCATTAATGCAGCTGGCACGACAGGTTTCCCGACTGGAAAGCGGGCAGTGAGCGCAACGCAATTAA
TGTGAGTTAGCTCACTCATTAGGCACCCCAGGCTTTACACTTTATGCTTCCGGCTCGTATGTTGTGTGGA
ATTGTGAGCGGATAACAATTTCACACAGGAAACAGCTATGACCATGATTACGGATTCACTGGCCGTCGTT
TTACAACGTCGTGACTGGGAAAACCCTGGCGTTACCCAACTTAATCGCCTTGCAGCACATCCCCCTTTCG
CCAGCTGGCGTAATAGCGAAGAGGCCCGCACCGATCGCCCTTCCCAACAGTTGCGCAGCCTGAATGGCGA
ATGGCGCTTTGCCTGGTTTCCGGCACCAGAAGCGGTGCCGGAAAGCTGGCTGGAGTGCGATCTTCCTGAG
GCCGATACTGTCGTCGTCCCCTCAAACTGGCAGATGCACGGTTACGATGCGCCCATCTACACCAACGTAA
CCTATCCCATTACGGTCAATCCGCCGTTTGTTCCCACGGAGAATCCGACGGGTTGTTACTCGCTCACATT
TAATGTTGATGAAAGCTGGCTACAGGAAGGCCAGACGCGAATTATTTTTGATGGCGTTGGAATT
