>Addgene plasmid #45977 | pGEX-parkin W403A-C431S | addgene partial sequence | sequence record 68196 | pGEX5
AGTTCTGTTCCAGGGGCCCCTGGGATCCATGATCGTTTTCGTTCGTTTCAACTCTTCTTACGGTTTCCCG
GTTGAAGTTGACTCTGACACCTCTATCTTCCAGCTGAAAGAAGTTGTTGCGAAACGTCAGGGTGTTCCGG
CGGACCAGCTGCGTGTTATCTTCGCGGGTAAAGAACTGCAGAACCACCTGACCGTTCAGAACTGCGACCT
GGAACAGCAGTCTATCGTTCACATCGTTCAGCGTCCGCAGCGTAAATCTCACGAAACCAACGCGTCTGGT
GGTGACAAACCGCAGTCTACCCCGGAAGGTTCTATCTGGGAACCGCGTTCTCTGACCCGTGTTGACCTGT
CTTCTCACATCCTGCCGGCGGACTCTGTTGGTCTGGCGGTTATCCTGGACACCGACTCTAAATCTGACTC
TGAAGCGGCGCGTGGTCCGGCGGCGAAACCGACCTACCACTCTTTCTTCGTTTACTGCAAAGGTCCGTGC
CACAAAGTTCAGCCGGGTAAACTGCGTGTTCAGTGCGGTACCTGCCGTCAGGCGACCCTGACCCTGGCGC
AGGGTCCGTCTTGCTGGGACGACGTTCTGATCCCGAACCGTATGTCTGGTGAATGCCAGTCTCCGGACTG
CCCGGGTACCCGTGCGGAATTCTTCTTCAAATGCGGTGCGCACCCGACCTCTGACAAAGACACCTCTGTT
GCGCTGAACCTGATCACCAACAACTCTCGTTCTATCCCGTGCATCGCGTGCACCGACGTTCGTAACCCGG
TTCTGGTTTTCCAGTGCAACCACCGTCACGTTATCTGCCTGGACTGCTTCCACCTGTACTGCGTTACCCG
TCTGAACGACCGTCAGTTCGTCACACCGACT
