>Addgene plasmid #45977 | pGEX-parkin W403A-C431S | addgene partial sequence | sequence record 68199 | pGEX3
CGAAACGCGCGAGGCAGATCGATCAGTCAGTCACGATGCGGCCGCTCGAGCTAAACGTCGAACCAGTGGT
CACCCATGCACGCACGGTTCCATTCGCAACCGCAGTTCCAGCACCATTCCAGTTTGCACTGCGGCTGCGG
GCATTTCATGTGCATGCTACCACCGTTTTTTTCGATCGGAACGTTGCAACGCGGGCACGGTTTGGTGGTT
TTTTTGATGGTTTCTTTAGACGCTTCTTCCGCACGCGCCTGTTCCGCCGCACGCTGGTCAACACGGTACG
CCTGAGAGGTCGCACCAGACGCTTCGAACATAGAGTCGCATTCACCTTCGTGGTACGCTTCTTTGCAGTC
ACGGCAGAAAACGAAACCGCAACCCAGACCGTTACCACCTTCGCAGGTAACTTTACGCTGACCCTGTTCC
GGCAGCAGACCCGCACCGCAACCCGGACGCGGGCACAGAACACCACCCATCTGCAGAACGCATTCTTCCG
CACCGTACTGCTGGTAACGGTTGTACTGTTCTTCACCCAGGATACGGAAGTGGTGCAGTTCTTTGATCAG
AGAGTTCGGGCAACCCGCAACGCACGGCAGAGAGTAACCCAGCTGCGCGTCGTGAACGAACTGACGGTCG
TTCAGACGGGTAACGCAGTACAGGTGGAAGCAGTCCAGGCAGATAACGTGACGGTGGTTGCACTGGAAAA
CCAGAACCGGGTTACGAACGTCGGTGCACGCGATGCACGGGATAGAACGAGAGTTGTTGGTGATCAGGTT
CAGCGCAACAGAGGTGTCTTTGTCAGAGGTCGGGTGCGCACCGCATTTGAAGAAGAATTCCGCACGGGTA
CCCGGGCAGTCCGGAGACTGGCATTCACCAGACATACGGTTCGGGATCAGAACGTCGTCCCAGCAAGACG
GACCCTGCGCCAGGGTCAGGGTCGCCTGACGGCAGGTACCGCACTGAACACGCAGTTTACCGTGA
